Addgene plasmid #109261: pDB026e
Purpose: Accessory plasmid for PACE of MjTyrRS variants
Depositing lab: David Liu. Depositing organization: Broad Institute. Publication: Continuous directed evolution of aminoacyl-tRNA synthetases. Bryson DI, Fan C, Guo LT, Miller C, Soll D, Liu DR. Nat Chem Biol. 2017 Oct 16. doi: 10.1038/nchembio.2474. PubMed 29035361.
Backbone
  Vector backbone: SC101
  Backbone manufacturer: David Liu Lab
  Total vector size (bp): 7198
  Vector type: Bacterial Expression
Growth in bacteria
  Bacterial resistance: Ampicillin, 100 μg/mL
  Growth temperature: 37°C
  Growth strain: DH5alpha
  Copy number: Low Copy
Gene/Insert
  Gene/Insert name: Ppsp_pIII(P29*, Y184*); luxAB; PproK_TyrT(Opt, CUA);
  Species: Synthetic
  Mutation: amber codon at position 29 and 184 of gIII
  Promoter: Ppsp and PproK
  Cloning method: Ligation Independent Cloning
  Sequencing primers: 5′ NA; 3′ NA
Terms and licenses: Academic/Nonprofit Terms; Industry Terms: Not Available to Industry
How to cite: pDB026e was a gift from David Liu (Addgene plasmid # 109261 ; http://n2t.net/addgene:109261 ; RRID:Addgene_109261)
