[The description below was written by a language model from this plasmid's Addgene catalogue record and pLannotate feature annotations shown in this document.]
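Description:
pDB026e is a low-copy bacterial accessory plasmid of about 7.2 kb, built for phage-assisted continuous evolution (PACE) of Methanocaldococcus jannaschii tyrosyl-tRNA synthetase (MjTyrRS) variants. It replicates in E. coli from the pSC101 origin, which depends on the plasmid-encoded Rep101 (RepA) protein, and it is selected with ampicillin through a β-lactamase gene driven by its native bla promoter. The annotation also picks up a short fragment of the chloramphenicol acetyltransferase gene. This appears to be a non-functional remnant of earlier cloning rather than a usable marker.

The payload links synthetase activity to phage propagation. The phage shock promoter (Ppsp), which is induced on phage infection, drives M13 gene III, and this copy carries amber stop codons at positions 29 and 184. The luxA and luxB luciferase subunit genes from Photorhabdus luminescens follow directly downstream. An rrnB T1 terminator lies upstream of this cassette, presumably to insulate it from read-through transcription. A separate PproK promoter expresses an optimized tyrosine tRNA with a CUA anticodon, the amber suppressor partner of MjTyrRS, and the feature table annotates it as a generic tRNA.

In PACE, the selection phage lacks gene III and carries the evolving synthetase instead. Full-length pIII, the minor coat protein required for infectious progeny, is made only when the phage-encoded synthetase charges the suppressor tRNA well enough to read through both amber codons. Requiring two suppression events presumably makes the selection more stringent than a single stop codon would. LuxAB provides a luminescence readout of transcription from the cassette.
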