Features (pLannotate 1.2.2; 10 found; start..end, strand, type, name):
     16..60      +  terminator     rrnB T1 terminator: transcription terminator T1 from the E. coli rrnB gene
    280..1553    +  CDS            M13 gene III (fragment) (sequence partly withheld): pIII; III; minor coat protein
   1553..2632    +  CDS            luxA (sequence partly withheld): LUXA1_PHOLU - Experimental evidence at protein level: Swiss-Prot protein existence level 1. Light-emitting reaction in luminous bacteria. From Photorhabdus luminescens (Xenorhabdus luminescens).
   2696..3676    +  CDS            LuxB: LuxB luciferase subunit; luxB; from the Photorhabdus luminescens bioluminescence operon
   3963..4036    +  ncRNA          tRNA: Accession: RF00005 - tRNA
   4197..4256    -  CDS            CmR (fragment): chloramphenicol acetyltransferase; cat; confers resistance to chloramphenicol
   4428..5288    -  CDS            AmpR: β-lactamase; bla; confers resistance to ampicillin, carbenicillin, and related antibiotics
   5289..5393    -  promoter       AmpR promoter: bla
   5500..6450    -  CDS            Rep101: RepA protein needed for replication with the pSC101 origin; rep101
   6498..6720    -  rep_origin     pSC101 ori: low-copy replication origin that requires the Rep101 protein
>Addgene plasmid #109261 | pDB026e | addgene full sequence | sequence record 210479 | Addgene NGS Result
AAGAGGACATCCGGTCAAATAAAACGAAAGGCTCAGTCGAAAGACTGGGCCTTTCGTTTTGCTGAGGAGA
CTTAGGGACCCTGATGAAATTCGCCACTTGTTAGTGTAATTCGCTAACTCATCCTGGCATGTTGCTGTTG
ATTCTTCAATCAGATCTTTATAAATCAAAAAGATAAAAAATTGGCACGCAAATTGTATTAACAGTTCAGC
AGGACAATCCTGAACGCAGAAATCAAGAGGACAACATTACCTGCAGGTGCAGTAAGGAGGAAAAAAAAA
[83 nt withheld, positions 280-362]
TAG
[98 nt withheld, positions 366-463]
A
[305 nt withheld, positions 465-769]
G
[59 nt withheld, positions 771-829]
G
[116 nt withheld, positions 831-946]
CCAATCGTCTGACCTGCCTCAACCTCCTGTC
[82 nt withheld, positions 978-1059]
GCTCTGAGGGA
[161 nt withheld, positions 1071-1231]
T
[41 nt withheld, positions 1233-1273]
T
[62 nt withheld, positions 1275-1336]
A
[35 nt withheld, positions 1338-1372]
CCTCCCTCAATCGGTTGAATGTCGCCCTTTTGTCTTTGGCGCTGGTAAACCTTACGAGTTCAGTATCGAC
TGCGATAAGATCAACCTGTTCCGC
[50 nt withheld, positions 1467-1516]
T
[37 nt withheld, positions 1518-1554]
GAAATTTGGAAACTTTTTGCTTACATACCAACCTCCCCAATTTTCCCAAACAGAGGTAATGAAACGTTTG
GTTAAATTAGGTCGCATCTCTGAGGAGTGTGGTTTTGATACCGTATGGTTACTGGAGCATCATTTCACGG
AGTTTGGTTTGCTTGGTAACCCTTATGTCGCTGCTGCATATTTACTTGGCGCGACTAAAAAATTGAATGT
AGGAACTGCCGCTATTGTTCTTCCCACAGCCCATCCAGTACGCCAACTTGAAGATGTGAATTTATTGGAT
CAAATGTCAAAAGGACGATTTCGGTTTGGTATTTGCCGAGGGCTTTACAACAAGGACTTTCGCGTATTCG
GCACAGATATGAATAACAGTCGCGCCTTAGCGGAATGCTGGTACGGGCTGATAAAGAATGGCATGACAGA
GGGATATATGGAAGCTGATAATGAACATATCAAGTTCCATAAGGTAAAAGTAAACCCCGCGGCGTATAGC
AGAGGTGGCGCACCGGTTTATGTGGTGGCTGAATCAGCTTCGACGACTGAGTGGGCTGCTCAATTTGGCC
TACCGATGATATTAAGTTGGATTATAAATACTAACGAAAAGAAAGCACAACTTGAGCTTTATAATGAAGT
GGCTCAAGAATATGGGCACGATATTCATAATATCGACCATTGCTTATCATATATAACATCTGTAGATCAT
GACTCAATTAAAGCGAAAGAGATTTGCCGGAAATTTCTGGGGCATTGGTATGATTCTTATGTGAATGCTA
CGACTATTTTTGATGATTCAGACCAAACAAGAGGTTATGATTTCAATAAAGGGCAGTGGCGTGACTTTGT
ATTAAAAGGACATAAAGATACTAATCGCCGTATTGATTACAGTTACGAAATCAATCCCGTGGGAACGCCG
CAGGAATGTATTGACATAATTCAAAAAGACATTGATGCTACAGGAATATCAAATATTTGTTGTGGATTTG
AAGCTAATGGAACAGTAGACGAAATTATTGCTTCCATGAAGCTCTTCCAGTCTGATGTCATGCCATTTCT
TAAAGAAAAACAACGTTCGCTATTATATTATGGCGGTGGCGGTAGCGGCGGTGGCGGTAGCGGCGGTGGC
GGTAGCGGCGGTGGCGGTAGCAAATTTGGATTGTTCTTCCTTAACTTCATCAATTCAACAACTGTTCAAG
AACAGAGTATAGTTCGCATGCAGGAAATAACGGAGTATGTTGATAAGTTGAATTTTGAACAGATTTTAGT
GTATGAAAATCATTTTTCAGATAATGGTGTTGTCGGCGCTCCTCTGACTGTTTCTGGTTTTCTGCTCGGT
TTAACAGAGAAAATTAAAATTGGTTCATTAAATCACATCATTACAACTCATCATCCTGTCCGCATAGCGG
AGGAAGCTTGCTTATTGGATCAGTTAAGTGAAGGGAGATTTATTTTAGGGTTTAGTGATTGCGAAAAAAA
AGATGAAATGCATTTTTTTAATCGCCCGGTTGAATATCAACAGCAACTATTTGAAGAGTGTTATGAAATC
ATTAACGATGCTTTAACAACAGGCTATTGTAATCCAGATAACGATTTTTATAGCTTCCCTAAAATATCTG
TAAATCCCCATGCTTATACGCCAGGCGGACCTCGGAAATATGTAACAGCAACCAGTCATCATATTGTTGA
GTGGGCGGCCAAAAAAGGTATTCCTCTCATCTTTAAGTGGGATGATTCTAATGATGTTAGATATGAATAT
GCTGAAAGATATAAAGCCGTTGCGGATAAATATGACGTTGACCTATCAGAGATAGACCATCAGTTAATGA
TATTAGTTAACTATAACGAAGATAGTAATAAAGCTAAACAAGAGACGCGTGCATTTATTAGTGATTATGT
TCTTGAAATGCACCCTAATGAAAATTTCGAAAATAAACTTGAAGAAATAATTGCAGAAAACGCTGTCGGA
AATTATACGGAGTGTATAACTGCGGCTAAGTTGGCAATTGAAAAGTGTGGTGCGAAAAGTGTATTGCTGT
CCTTTGAACCAATGAATGATTTGATGAGCCAAAAAAATGTAATCAATATTGTTGATGATAATATTAAGAA
GTACCACACGGAATATACCTAAACGGAGCCAATGTACGCAAAAAACCCCGCTTCAGCGGGGTTTTTTCGC
CAAAAAAAACCCCGCCCTGTCAGGGGCGGGGTTTTTTTTTAGGGCCCTACTGACTGTCCGTGTGCTTCTC
AAATGCCTGAGGCCAGTTTGCTCAGGCTCTCCCCGTGGAGGTAATAATTGACGATATGATCAGTGCACGG
CTAACTAAGCGGCCTGCTGACTTTCTCGCCGATCAAAAGGCATTTTGCTATTAAGGGATTGACGAGGGCG
TATCTGCGCAGTAAGATGCGCCCCGCATTCCGGCGGTAGTTCAGCAGGGCAGAACGGCGGACTCTAAATC
CGCATGGCAGGGGTTCAAATCCCCTCCGCCGGACCAAATTCGAAAAGCCTGCTCAACGAGCAGGCTTTTT
TGCATGCTCGAGCAGCTCAGGGTCGAATTTGCTTTCGAATTTCTGCCATTCATCCGCTTATTATCACTTA
TTCAGGCGTAGCAACCAGGCGTTTAAGGGCACCAATAACTGCCTTAAAAAAATTACGCCCCGCCCTGCCA
CTCATCGCAGTACTGTTGTAATTCATTAAGCATTCTGCCGACGTTCATCGGATCCCGGGCCCGTCGACTG
CAGAGGCCTGCATGCAAGCTTGGCGTAATCATGATGGACTTAATTAACGGCACTGCGAAAAAACCCCGCC
GAAGCGGGGTTTTTTGCGAAATATAATGACCCTCTTGATAACCCAAGAGGGCATTTTTTAATGCCCATGG
CGTTTACCAATGCTTAATCAGTGAGGCACCTATCTCAGCGATCTGTCTATTTCGTTCATCCATAGTTGCC
TGACTCCCCGTCGTGTAGATAACTACGATACGGGAGGGCTTACCATCTGGCCCCAGTGCTGCAATGATAC
CGCGAGACCCACGCTCACCGGCTCCAGATTTATCAGCAATAAACCAGCCAGCCGGAAGGGCCGAGCGCAG
AAGTGGTCCTGCAACTTTATCCGCCTCCATCCAGTCTATTAATTGTTGCCGGGAAGCTAGAGTAAGTAGT
TCGCCAGTTAATAGTTTGCGCAACGTTGTTGCCATTGCTACAGGCATCGTGGTGTCACGCTCGTCGTTTG
GTATGGCTTCATTCAGCTCCGGTTCCCAACGATCAAGGCGAGTTACATGATCCCCCATGTTGTGCAAAAA
AGCGGTTAGCTCCTTCGGTCCTCCGATCGTTGTCAGAAGTAAGTTGGCCGCAGTGTTATCACTCATGGTT
ATGGCAGCACTGCATAATTCTCTTACTGTCATGCCATCCGTAAGATGCTTTTCTGTGACTGGTGAGTACT
CAACCAAGTCATTCTGAGAATAGTGTATGCGGCGACCGAGTTGCTCTTGCCCAGCGTCAATACGGGATAA
TACCGCGCCACATAGCAGAACTTTAAAAGTGCTCATCATTGGAAAACGTTCTTCGGGGCGAAAACTCTCA
AGGATCTTACCGCTGTTGAGATCCAGTTCGATGTAACCCACTCGTGCACCCAACTGATCTTCAGCATCTT
TTACTTTCACCAGCGTTTCTGGGTGAGCAAAAACAGGAAGGCAAAATGCCGCAAAAAAGGGAATAAGGGC
GACACGGAAATGTTGAATACTCATACTCTTCCTTTTTCAATATTATTGAAGCATTTATCAGGGTTATTGT
CTCATGAGCGGATACATATTTGAATGTATTTAGAAAAATAAACAAATAGGGGTTCCGCGCACATTTCCCC
GAAAAGTGCCACCTGACGTCTAAGAAACCATTATTATCATGACATTAACCTATAAAAATAGGCGTATCAC
GAGGCCCTTAGGCCAAATAGGCCGTTCAGATCCTTCCGTATTTAGCCAGTATGTTCTCTAGTGTGGTTCG
TTGTTTTTGCGTGAGCCATGAGAACGAACCATTGAGATCATGCTTACTTTGCATGTCACTCAAAAATTTT
GCCTCAAAACTGGTGAGCTGAATTTTTGCAGTTAAAGCATCGTGTAGTGTTTTTCTTAGTCCGTTACGTA
GGTAGGAATCTGATGTAATGGTTGTTGGTATTTTGTCACCATTCATTTTTATCTGGTTGTTCTCAAGTTC
GGTTACGAGATCCATTTGTCTATCTAGTTCAACTTGGAAAATCAACGTATCAGTCGGGCGGCCTCGCTTA
TCAACCACCAATTTCATATTGCTGTAAGTGTTTAAATCTTTACTTATTGGTTTCAAAACCCATTGGTTAA
GCCTTTTAAACTCATGGTAGTTATTTTCAAGCATTAACATGAACTTAAATTCATCAAGGCTAATCTCTAT
ATTTGCCTTGTGAGTTTTCTTTTGTGTTAGTTCTTTTAATAACCACTCATAAATCCTCATAGAGTATTTG
TTTTCAAAAGACTTAACATGTTCCAGATTATATTTTATGAATTTTTTTAACTGGAAAAGATAAGGCAATA
TCTCTTCACTAAAAACTAATTCTAATTTTTCGCTTGAGAACTTGGCATAGTTTGTCCACTGGAAAATCTC
AAAGCCTTTAACCAAAGGATTCCTGATTTCCACAGTTCTCGTCATCAGCTCTCTGGTTGCTTTAGCTAAT
ACACCATAAGCATTTTCCCTACTGATGTTCATCATCTGAGCGTATTGGTTATAAGTGAACGATACCGTCC
GTTCTTTCCTTGTAGGGTTTTCAATCGTGGGGTTGAGTAGTGCCACACAGCATAAAATTAGCTTGGTTTC
ATGCTCCGTTAAGTCATAGCGACTAATCGCTAGTTCATTTGCTTTGAAAACAACTAATTCAGACATACAT
CTCAATTGGTCTAGGTGATTTTAATCACTATACCAATTGAGATGGGCTAGTCAATGATAATTACTAGTCC
TTTTCCTTTGAGTTGTGGGTATCTGTAAATTCTGCTAGACCTTTGCTGGAAAACTTGTAAATTCTGCTAG
ACCCTCTGTAAATTCCGCTAGACCTTTGTGTGTTTTTTTTGTTTATATTCAAGTGGTTATAATTTATAGA
ATAAAGAAAGAATAAAAAAAGATAAAAAGAATAGATCCCAGCCCTGTGTATAACTCACTACTTTAGTCAG
TTCCGCAGTATTACAAAAGGATGTCGCAAACGCTGTTTGCTCCTCTACAAAACAGACCTTAAAACCCTAA
AGGCTTAAGTAGCACCCTCGCAAGCTCGGGCAAATCGCTGAATATTCCTTTTGTCTCCGACCATCAGGCA
CCTGAGTCGCTGTCTTTTTCGTGACATTCAGTTCGCTGCGCTCACGGCTCTGGCAGTGAATGGGGGTAAA
TGGCACTACAGGCGCCTTTTATGGATTCATGCAAGGAAACTACCCATAATACAAGAAAAGCCCGTCACGG
GCTTCTCAGGGCGTTTTATGGCGGGTCTGCTATGTGGTGCTATCTGACTTTTTGCTGTTCAGCAGTTCCT
GCCCTCTGATTTTCCAGTCTGACCACTTCGGATTATCCCGTGACAGGTCATTCAGACTGGCTAATGCACC
CAGTAAGGCAGCGGTATCATCAACAGGCTTACCCGTCTTACTGTC
